>Addgene plasmid #217722 | HA-MBP-TEVpCS-ADGRE1 CTFdeltaTA-FLAG | addgene full sequence | sequence record 430005 | Addgene NGS Result
GGATCTGCGATCGCTCCGGTGCCCGTCAGTGGGCAGAGCGCACATCGCCCACAGTCCCCGAGAAGTTGGG
GGGAGGGGTCGGCAATTGAACGGGTGCCTAGAGAAGGTGGCGCGGGGTAAACTGGGAAAGTGATGTCGTG
TACTGGCTCCGCCTTTTTCCCGAGGGTGGGGGAGAACCGTATATAAGTGCAGTAGTCGCCGTGAACGTTC
TTTTTCGCAACGGGTTTGCCGCCAGAACACAGCTGAAGCTTCGAGGGGCTCGCATCTCTCCTTCACGCGC
CCGCCGCCCTACCTGAGGCCGCCATCCACGCCGGTTGAGTCGCGTTCTGCCGCCTCCCGCCTGTGGTGCC
TCCTGAACTGCGTCCGCCGTCTAGGTAAGTTTAAAGCTCAGGTCGAGACCGGGCCTTTGTCCGGCGCTCC
CTTGGAGCCTACCTAGACTCAGCCGGCTCTCCACGCTTTGCCTGACCCTGCTTGCTCAACTCTACGTCTT
TGTTTCGTTTTCTGTTCTGCGCCGTTACAGATCCAAGCTGTGACCGGCGCCTACCTGAGATCACCGGCGA
AGGAGGGCCACCATGTACAGGATGCAACTCCTGTCTTGCATTGCACTAAGTCTTGCACTTGTCACGAATT
CGTACCCATACGATGTTCCAGATTACGCTGGATCCAAAATTGAAGAAGGCAAACTGGTGATTTGGATTAA
CGGCGATAAAGGCTATAACGGCCTGGCGGAAGTGGGCAAAAAATTTGAAAAAGATACCGGCATTAAAGTG
ACCGTGGAACATCCGGATAAACTGGAAGAAAAATTTCCGCAGGTGGCGGCGACCGGCGATGGCCCGGATA
TTATTTTTTGGGCGCATGATCGCTTTGGCGGCTATGCGCAGAGCGGCCTGCTGGCGGAAATTACCCCGGA
TAAAGCGTTTCAGGATAAACTGTATCCGTTTACCTGGGATGCGGTGCGCTATAACGGCAAACTGATTGCG
TATCCGATTGCGGTGGAAGCGCTGAGCCTGATTTATAACAAAGATCTGCTGCCGAACCCGCCGAAAACCT
GGGAAGAAATTCCGGCGCTGGATAAAGAACTGAAAGCGAAAGGCAAAAGCGCGCTGATGTTTAACCTGCA
GGAACCGTATTTTACCTGGCCGCTGATTGCGGCGGATGGCGGCTATGCGTTTAAATATGAAAACGGCAAA
TATGATATTAAAGATGTGGGCGTGGATAACGCGGGCGCGAAAGCGGGCCTGACCTTTCTGGTGGATCTGA
TTAAAAACAAACATATGAACGCGGATACCGATTATAGCATTGCGGAAGCGGCGTTTAACAAAGGCGAAAC
CGCGATGACCATTAACGGCCCGTGGGCGTGGAGCAACATTGATACCAGCAAAGTGAACTATGGCGTGACC
GTGCTGCCGACCTTTAAAGGCCAGCCGAGCAAACCGTTTGTGGGCGTGCTGAGCGCGGGCATTAACGCGG
CGAGCCCGAACAAAGAACTGGCGAAAGAATTTCTGGAAAACTATCTGCTGACCGATGAAGGCCTGGAAGC
GGTGAACAAAGATAAACCGCTGGGCGCGGTGGCGCTGAAAAGCTATGAAGAAGAACTGGCGAAAGATCCG
CGCATTGCGGCGACCATGGAAAACGCGCAGAAAGGCGAAATTATGCCGAACATTCCGCAGATGAGCGCGT
TTTGGTATGCGGTGCGCACCGCGGTGATTAACGCGGCGAGCGGCCGCCAGACCGTGGATGAAGCGCTGAA
AGATGCGCAGACCAACGAGAACCTTTACTTCCAAGCTTCTGGCGAACTGACCATGGACTTCAGCCTTTAC
ATTATCTCTCACGTTGGCATTATCATTTCCTTGGTGTGCCTCGTCCTGGCTATCGCTACATTCCTCCTGT
GTAGATCTATCCGCAACCATAACACTTACCTCCACCTGCACCTCTGTGTGTGTCTGCTTCTGGCCAAGAC
CCTGTTTCTCGCCGGGATTCACAAGACCGACAACAAAATGGGTTGTGCTATTATCGCTGGCTTCCTGCAT
TATCTCTTCCTGGCGTGCTTTTTCTGGATGCTGGTGGAGGCTGTCATCCTGTTCCTGATGGTCAGGAACC
TCAAAGTAGTCAACTATTTCAGCTCCCGGAACATCAAAATGTTGCACATCTGCGCGTTCGGCTACGGCCT
CCCGATGCTGGTCGTAGTGATTTCCGCTTCCGTCCAGCCCCAGGGCTACGGCATGCATAACAGATGCTGG
CTGAACACGGAAACAGGTTTTATCTGGTCTTTCCTGGGACCAGTTTGCACTGTTATCGTGATCAACAGTC
TCTTGCTCACCTGGACTCTGTGGATCCTCCGGCAAAGGTTGTCCAGCGTGAACGCTGAGGTTTCCACCCT
GAAGGACACCCGCCTCCTGACCTTCAAGGCTTTCGCTCAGCTCTTTATCCTGGGCTGCAGCTGGGTCCTC
GGCATCTTTCAGATCGGCCCCGTGGCAGGAGTCATGGCGTACCTGTTTACCATTATCAACTCCCTGCAGG
GCGCATTCATCTTCCTTATTCACTGCCTCCTGAATGGACAGGTTCGTGAAGAGTACAAAAGATGGATCAC
TGGCAAGACCAAGCCGAGCTCTCAGAGCCAAACATCTAGAATCCTGCTCAGCAGTATGCCTAGTGCTAGT
AAGACGGGCGGTTCTGACTACAAAGACGATGACGACAAGTGAAGATCTGACAAAACTCACACATGCCCAC
CGTGCCCAGCACCTGAACTCCTGGGGGGACCGTCAGTCTTCCTCTTCCCCCCAAAACCCAAGGACACCCT
CATGATCTCCCGGACCCCTGAGGTCACATGCGTGGTGGTGGACGTGAGCCACGAAGACCCTGAGGTCAAG
TTCAACTGGTACGTGGACGGCGTGGAGGTGCATAATGCCAAGACAAAGCCGCGGGAGGAGCAGTACAACA
GCACGTACCGTGTGGTCAGCGTCCTCACCGTCCTGCACCAGGACTGGCTGAATGGCAAGGAGTACAAGTG
CAAGGTCTCCAACAAAGCCCTCCCAGCCCCCATCGAGAAAACCATCTCCAAAGCCAAAGGGCAGCCCCGA
GAACCACAGGTGTACACCCTGCCCCCATCCCGGGAGGAGATGACCAAGAACCAGGTCAGCCTGACCTGCC
TGGTCAAAGGCTTCTATCCCAGCGACATCGCCGTGGAGTGGGAGAGCAATGGGCAGCCGGAGAACAACTA
CAAGACCACGCCTCCCGTGCTGGACTCCGACGGCTCCTTCTTCCTCTACAGCAAGCTCACCGTGGACAAG
AGCAGGTGGCAGCAGGGGAACGTCTTCTCATGCTCCGTGATGCACGAGGCTCTGCACAACCACTACACGC
AGAAGAGCCTCTCCCTGTCTCCGGGTAAATGAGTGCTAGCTGGCCAGACATGATAAGATACATTGATGAG
TTTGGACAAACCACAACTAGAATGCAGTGAAAAAAATGCTTTATTTGTGAAATTTGTGATGCTATTGCTT
TATTTGTAACCATTATAAGCTGCAATAAACAAGTTAACAACAACAATTGCATTCATTTTATGTTTCAGGT
TCAGGGGGAGGTGTGGGAGGTTTTTTAAAGCAAGTAAAACCTCTACAAATGTGGTATGGAATTAATTCTA
AAATACAGCATAGCAAAACTTTAACCTCCAAATCAAGCCTCTACTTGAATCCTTTTCTGAGGGATGAATA
AGGCATAGGCATCAGGGGCTGTTGCCAATGTGCATTAGCTGTTTGCAGCCTCACCTTCTTTCATGGAGTT
TAAGATATAGTGTATTTTCCCAAGGTTTGAACTAGCTCTTCATTTCTTTATGTTTTAAATGCACTGACCT
CCCACATTCCCTTTTTAGTAAAATATTCAGAAATAATTTAAATACATCATTGCAATGAAAATAAATGTTT
TTTATTAGGCAGAATCCAGATGCTCAAGGCCCTTCATAATATCCCCCAGTTTAGTAGTTGGACTTAGGGA
ACAAAGGAACCTTTAATAGAAATTGGACAGCAAGAAAGCGAGCTTCTAGCTTATCCTCAGTCCTGCTCCT
CTGCCACAAAGTGCACGCAGTTGCCGGCCGGGTCGCGCAGGGCGAACTCCCGCCCCCACGGCTGCTCGCC
GATCTCGGTCATGGCCGGCCCGGAGGCGTCCCGGAAGTTCGTGGACACGACCTCCGACCACTCGGCGTAC
AGCTCGTCCAGGCCGCGCACCCACACCCAGGCCAGGGTGTTGTCCGGCACCACCTGGTCCTGGACCGCGC
TGATGAACAGGGTCACGTCGTCCCGGACCACACCGGCGAAGTCGTCCTCCACGAAGTCCCGGGAGAACCC
GAGCCGGTCGGTCCAGAACTCGACCGCTCCGGCGACGTCGCGCGCGGTGAGCACCGGAACGGCACTGGTC
AACTTGGCCATGATGGCTCCTCCTGTCAGGAGAGGAAAGAGAAGAAGGTTAGTACAATTGCTATAGTGAG
TTGTATTATACTATGCAGATATACTATGCCAATGATTAATTGTCAAACTAGGGCTGCAGGGTTCATAGTG
CCACTTTTCCTGCACTGCCCCATCTCCTGCCCACCCTTTCCCAGGCATAGACAGTCAGTGACTTACCAAA
CTCACAGGAGGGAGAAGGCAGAAGCTTGAGACAGACCCGCGGGACCGCCGAACTGCGAGGGGACGTGGCT
AGGGCGGCTTCTTTTATGGTGCGCCGGCCCTCGGAGGCAGGGCGCTCGGGGAGGCCTAGCGGCCAATCTG
CGGTGGCAGGAGGCGGGGCCGAAGGCCGTGCCTGACCAATCCGGAGCACATAGGAGTCTCAGCCCCCCGC
CCCAAAGCAAGGGGAAGTCACGCGCCTGTAGCGCCAGCGTGTTGTGAAATGGGGGCTTGGGGGGGTTGGG
GCCCTGACTAGTCAAAACAAACTCCCATTGACGTCAATGGGGTGGAGACTTGGAAATCCCCGTGAGTCAA
ACCGCTATCCACGCCCATTGATGTACTGCCAAAACCGCATCATCATGGTAATAGCGATGACTAATACGTA
GATGTACTGCCAAGTAGGAAAGTCCCATAAGGTCATGTACTGGGCATAATGCCAGGCGGGCCATTTACCG
TCATTGACGTCAATAGGGGGCGTACTTGGCATATGATACACTTGATGTACTGCCAAGTGGGCAGTTTACC
GTAAATACTCCACCCATTGACGTCAATGGAAAGTCCCTATTGGCGTTACTATGGGAACATACGTCATTAT
TGACGTCAATGGGCGGGGGTCGTTGGGCGGTCAGCCAGGCGGGCCATTTACCGTAAGTTATGTAACGCCT
GCAGGTTAATTAAGAACATGTGAGCAAAAGGCCAGCAAAAGGCCAGGAACCGTAAAAAGGCCGCGTTGCT
GGCGTTTTTCCATAGGCTCCGCCCCCCTGACGAGCATCACAAAAATCGACGCTCAAGTCAGAGGTGGCGA
AACCCGACAGGACTATAAAGATACCAGGCGTTTCCCCCTGGAAGCTCCCTCGTGCGCTCTCCTGTTCCGA
CCCTGCCGCTTACCGGATACCTGTCCGCCTTTCTCCCTTCGGGAAGCGTGGCGCTTTCTCATAGCTCACG
CTGTAGGTATCTCAGTTCGGTGTAGGTCGTTCGCTCCAAGCTGGGCTGTGTGCACGAACCCCCCGTTCAG
CCCGACCGCTGCGCCTTATCCGGTAACTATCGTCTTGAGTCCAACCCGGTAAGACACGACTTATCGCCAC
TGGCAGCAGCCACTGGTAACAGGATTAGCAGAGCGAGGTATGTAGGCGGTGCTACAGAGTTCTTGAAGTG
GTGGCCTAACTACGGCTACACTAGAAGAACAGTATTTGGTATCTGCGCTCTGCTGAAGCCAGTTACCTTC
GGAAAAAGAGTTGGTAGCTCTTGATCCGGCAAACAAACCACCGCTGGTAGCGGTGGTTTTTTTGTTTGCA
AGCAGCAGATTACGCGCAGAAAAAAAGGATCTCAAGAAGATCCTTTGATCTTTTCTACGGGGTCTGACGC
TCAGTGGAACGAAAACTCACGTTAAGGGATTTTGGTCATGGCTAGTTAATTAACATTTAAATCAGCGGCC
GCAATAAAATATCTTTATTTTCATTACATCTGTGTGTTGGTTTTTTGTGTGAATCGTAACTAACATACGC
TCTCCATCAAAACAAAACGAAACAAAACAAACTAGCAAAATAGGCTGTCCCCAGTGCAAGTGCAGGTGCC
AGAACATTTCTCTATCGAA
Features (pLannotate 1.2.2; 17 found; start..end, strand, type, name):
     31..242     +  promoter       EF-1α core promoter: core promoter for human elongation factor EF-1α
    255..523     +  LTR            5' LTR (truncated): truncated 5' long terminal repeat (LTR) from human T-cell leukemia virus (HTLV) type 1
    573..632     +  sig_peptide    IL-2 signal sequence: human interleukin-2 signal sequence
    633..659     +  CDS            3xHA (fragment): three tandem HA epitope tags
    663..1763    +  CDS            malE (fragment): MALE_ECO57 - Experimental evidence at protein level: Swiss-Prot protein existence level 1. Part of the ABC transporter complex MalEFGK involved in maltose/maltodextrin import. Binds maltose and higher maltodextrins. From Escherichia coli O157:H7.
   1785..2669    +  CDS            Adgre1 (fragment): AGRE1_MOUSE - Also known as Emr1, Gpf480. Experimental evidence at protein level: Swiss-Prot protein existence level 1. Orphan receptor involved in cell adhesion and probably in cell-cell interactions specifically involving cells of the immune system. May play a role in regulatory T-cells (Treg) development. From Mus musculus (Mouse).
   2709..3389    +  CDS            IGHG1 (fragment): IGHG1_HUMAN - Experimental evidence at protein level: Swiss-Prot protein existence level 1. Constant region of immunoglobulin heavy chains. Immunoglobulins, also known as antibodies, are membrane-bound or secreted glycoproteins produced by B lymphocytes. In the recognition phase of humoral immunity, the membrane-bound immunoglobulins serve as receptors which, upon binding of a specific antigen, trigger the clonal expansion and differentiation of B lymphocytes into immunoglobulins- secreting plasma cells. Secreted immunoglobulins mediate the effector phase of humoral immunity, which results in
   3414..3535    -  polyA_signal   SV40 poly(A) signal: SV40 polyadenylation signal
   3558..3629    -  CDS            large T antigen (fragment): large T antigen from SV40 (simian virus 40)
   3639..4033    -  polyA_signal   β-globin poly(A): human β-globin polyadenylation signal
   4050..4421    -  CDS            ble: BLE_STRHI - Experimental evidence at protein level: Swiss-Prot protein existence level 1. Binding protein with a strong affinity to the bleomycin family of antibiotics. From Streptoalloteichus hindustanus.
   4483..4526    -  promoter       EM7 promoter (fragment): synthetic bacterial promoter&nbsp
   4913..5012    -  promoter       CMV promoter (fragment): human cytomegalovirus (CMV) immediate early promoter
   5014..5317    -  enhancer       CMV enhancer: human cytomegalovirus immediate early enhancer
   5397..5985    -  rep_origin     ori: high-copy-number ColE1/pMB1/pBR322/pUC origin of replication
   6093..6141    +  polyA_signal   poly(A) signal: synthetic polyadenylation signal
   6152..6243    +  misc_feature   pause site: RNA polymerase II transcriptional pause signal from the human α2 globin gene
