[The description below was written by a language model from this plasmid's Addgene catalogue record and pLannotate feature annotations shown in this document.]
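Description:
HA-MBP-TEVpCS-ADGRE1 CTFdeltaTA-FLAG is a 6.2 kb mammalian expression plasmid built by Gibson cloning in the pFuse-hIgG1-Fc2 backbone. It is maintained in E. coli at high copy through a ColE1/pUC-type origin and selected with Zeocin. The Streptoalloteichus hindustanus ble gene lies on the opposite strand behind a CMV enhancer/promoter and a bacterial EM7 promoter and ends in a β-globin poly(A) signal, an arrangement that allows the marker to be expressed in both bacterial and mammalian cells. A synthetic poly(A) signal and an α2-globin transcriptional pause site sit upstream of the expression cassette, where they are generally used to limit read-through transcription.

The payload is driven by the composite promoter typical of this backbone: the human EF-1α core promoter joined to a truncated HTLV-1 5' LTR segment. The open reading frame begins with the IL-2 signal sequence, which directs the protein into the secretory pathway. It continues with an HA epitope, maltose-binding protein (malE) and, according to the construct name, a TEV protease cleavage site, although this site is not annotated separately. Next comes the human ADGRE1 (EMR1) C-terminal fragment with residues 1–590 deleted, which leaves the seven-transmembrane region without its tethered agonist ("deltaTA"), followed by a C-terminal FLAG tag. The annotation tool matched this segment to the mouse orthologue, whereas the catalogue lists it as human.

A residual IgG1 Fc fragment from the backbone lies downstream of the insert. Since FLAG is recorded as the C-terminal tag, the Fc is presumably not translated, though the record does not confirm this. An SV40 poly(A) signal terminates the cassette. The plasmid is intended for expressing adhesion GPCR transmembrane domains in mammalian cells, in the context of studies of tethered agonist signalling.
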