Addgene plasmid #217722: HA-MBP-TEVpCS-ADGRE1 CTFdeltaTA-FLAG
Purpose: Mammalian expression of Adhesion G Protein-Coupled Receptor transmembrane domains
Depositing lab: Stephen Blacklow. Depositing organization: Harvard Medical School. Publication: Heterogeneity of tethered agonist signaling in adhesion G protein-coupled receptors. Dates AN, Jones DTD, Smith JS, Skiba MA, Rich MF, Burruss MM, Kruse AC, Blacklow SC. Cell Chem Biol. 2024 Aug 15;31(8):1542-1553.e4. doi: 10.1016/j.chembiol.2024.03.004. Epub 2024 Apr 11. PubMed 38608683.
Backbone
  Vector backbone: pFuse-hIgG1-Fc2
  Backbone manufacturer: Invitrogen
  Vector type: Mammalian Expression
Growth in bacteria
  Bacterial resistance: Bleocin (Zeocin), 50 μg/mL
  Growth temperature: 37°C
  Growth strain: DH5alpha
  Copy number: High Copy
Gene/Insert
  Gene/Insert name: ADGRE1 (alt name: EMR1)
  Species: H. sapiens (human)
  Mutation: Deletion of residues 1-590
  Entrez Gene: EMR1 (a.k.a. TM7LN3)
  Tag / fusion protein: HA (N terminal on insert); FLAG (C terminal on insert)
  Cloning method: Gibson Cloning
Terms and licenses: Academic/Nonprofit Terms; Industry Terms: Not Available to Industry
Depositor comments: Please visit https://www.biorxiv.org/content/10.1101/2022.07.14.500097v2 for bioRxiv preprint.
How to cite: HA-MBP-TEVpCS-ADGRE1 CTFdeltaTA-FLAG was a gift from Stephen Blacklow (Addgene plasmid # 217722 ; http://n2t.net/addgene:217722 ; RRID:Addgene_217722)
